Addgene plasmid #143256: TFORF1175
Purpose: Lentiviral vector for overexpressing transcription factor ORFs with unique 24-bp barcodes. Barcodes facilitate identification of transcription factors in pooled screens.
Depositing lab: Feng Zhang. Depositing organization: Broad Institute. Publication: A transcription factor atlas of directed differentiation. Joung J, Ma S, Tay T, Geiger-Schuller KR, Kirchgatterer PC, Verdine VK, Guo B, Arias-Garcia MA, Allen WE, Singh A, Kuksenko O, Abudayyeh OO, Gootenberg JS, Fu Z, Macrae RK, Buenrostro JD, Regev A, Zhang F. Cell. 2023 Jan 5;186(1):209-229.e26. doi: 10.1016/j.cell.2022.11.026. PubMed 36608654.
Backbone
  Vector backbone: pLX_TRC317
  Backbone manufacturer: Broad Institute Genetic Perturbation Platform
  Backbone size w/o insert (bp): 8264
  Vector type: Mammalian Expression, Lentiviral
  Selectable markers: Puromycin
Growth in bacteria
  Bacterial resistance: Ampicillin, 100 μg/mL
  Growth temperature: 37°C
  Growth strain: NEB Stable
  Copy number: High Copy
Gene/Insert
  Gene/Insert name: ZNF790
  Species: H. sapiens (human)
  Insert size (bp): 2012
  Entrez Gene: ZNF790 (a.k.a. FLJ20350, MGC62100)
  Promoter: EF1a
  Cloning method: Unknown
  Sequencing primers: 5′ GGGTGGAGACTGAAGTTAGGCCAG; 3′ CACATAGCGTAAAAGGAGCAACATAG
Terms and licenses: Academic/Nonprofit Terms; Industry Terms: Not Available to Industry
Depositor comments: XM_011526950,XM_005258903,NM_001242802,NM_206894,NM_001242801,NM_001242800,ENST00000356725,ENST00000615484,ENST00000614179,ENST00000613249 . The transcription factor ORF portion of this plasmid was synthesized by Genewiz. Please test multiple small colonies in case of plasmid recombination. To make this collection available in a timely manner, a portion of this collection was not fully sequenced by Addgene. If an Addgene verified full plasmid sequence is not available, please contact us prior to placing an order to request the full sequence.
How to cite: TFORF1175 was a gift from Feng Zhang (Addgene plasmid # 143256 ; http://n2t.net/addgene:143256 ; RRID:Addgene_143256)
