[The description below was written by a language model from this plasmid's Addgene catalogue record and pLannotate feature annotations shown in this document.]
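Description:
TFORF1175 is a third-generation-style, self-inactivating lentiviral expression plasmid built on the pLX_TRC317 backbone. It carries the human zinc-finger gene ZNF790 as one member of a barcoded transcription factor ORF collection. In bacteria it is maintained through a high-copy ColE1/pUC-type origin and selected with ampicillin via the β-lactamase gene. An f1 origin and remnants of a lac/lacZα cloning region flanked by T7 and T3 promoters are also present in the backbone. The depositor notes that the plasmid can recombine, which is typical of LTR-containing vectors.

The viral portion begins with an RSV promoter fused to a truncated HIV-1 5' LTR, which drives production of genomic RNA in packaging cells. This is followed by the Ψ packaging signal with a partial gag sequence, the Rev response element for nuclear export, and a cPPT/CTS element. The region ends with a ΔU3 3' LTR, so the integrated provirus lacks LTR promoter activity. Two expression units sit within this region. SV40 early promoter sequences precede the puromycin N-acetyltransferase gene, allowing selection of transduced mammalian cells. A full-length EF-1α promoter drives constitutive expression of the ZNF790 ORF, and a WPRE downstream enhances transcript stability and expression.

The catalogue describes a unique 24-bp barcode linked to each ORF so that transcription factors can be identified in pooled screens. The feature table does not annotate it, so its exact position is not stated. No epitope tag or reporter is recorded. The construct is intended for lentiviral overexpression of ZNF790, either individually or within pooled transcription factor screens such as directed differentiation studies.
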