Features (pLannotate 1.2.2; 31 found; start..end, strand, type, name):
      5..231     +  promoter       RSV promoter: Rous sarcoma virus enhancer/promoter
    232..412     +  LTR            5' LTR (truncated): truncated 5' long terminal repeat (LTR) from HIV-1
    459..584     +  misc_feature   HIV-1 Ψ: packaging signal of human immunodeficiency virus type 1
    568..931     +  CDS            HIV-1 gag (fragment): gag protein from human immunodeficiency virus 1; gag
   1077..1310    +  misc_feature   RRE: The Rev response element (RRE) of HIV-1 allows for Rev-dependent mRNA export from the nucleus to the cytoplasm.
   1687..1713    +  CDS            Rev (fragment): human immunodeficiency virus 1 (HIV-1) Rev protein; rev; enhances nuclear export of unspliced and incompletely spliced viral mRNAs
   1720..1743    +  promoter       SV40 promoter (fragment): SV40 early promoter
   1744..1815    +  promoter       SV40 promoter (fragment): SV40 enhancer and early promoter
   1839..1974    +  rep_origin     SV40 ori: SV40 origin of replication
   2020..2616    +  CDS            PuroR (fragment): puromycin N-acetyltransferase; pac from Streptomyces; confers resistance to puromycin
   2665..2782    +  misc_feature   cPPT/CTS: central polypurine tract and central termination sequence of HIV-1
   2847..2913    +  CDS            small t antigen (fragment): SV40 (simian virus 40) small t antigen
   2920..4098    +  promoter       EF-1α promoter: strong constitutive promoter for human elongation factor EF-1α
   4115..6022    +  CDS            ZNF790: ZN790_HUMAN - Experimental evidence at transcript level: Swiss-Prot protein existence level 2. May be involved in transcriptional regulation. From Homo sapiens (Human).
   6038..6091    +  promoter       U6 promoter (fragment): RNA polymerase III promoter for human U6 snRNA
   6133..6721    +  misc_feature   WPRE: woodchuck hepatitis virus posttranscriptional regulatory element
   6772..6791    +  misc_feature   cPPT/CTS (fragment): central polypurine tract and central termination sequence of HIV-1
   6793..7026    +  LTR            3' LTR (ΔU3): self-inactivating 3' long terminal repeat (LTR) from HIV-1
   7104..7225    +  polyA_signal   SV40 poly(A) signal: SV40 polyadenylation signal
   7265..7400    +  rep_origin     SV40 ori: SV40 origin of replication
   7421..7439    -  promoter       T7 promoter: promoter for bacteriophage T7 RNA polymerase
   7447..7602    +  CDS            lacZα (fragment): LacZα fragment of β-galactosidase; lacZ fragment
   7607..8035    +  rep_origin     f1 ori (sequence partly withheld): f1 bacteriophage origin of replication; arrow indicates direction of (+) strand synthesis
   8088..8192    +  promoter       AmpR promoter: bla
   8193..9053    +  CDS            AmpR: β-lactamase; bla; confers resistance to ampicillin, carbenicillin, and related antibiotics
   9224..9812    +  rep_origin     ori: high-copy-number ColE1/pMB1/pBR322/pUC origin of replication
   9995..10087   +  CDS            lacI (fragment): lac repressor; lacI; The lac repressor binds to the lac operator to inhibit transcription in E. coli. This inhibition can be relieved by adding lactose or isopropyl-β-D-thiogalactopyranoside (IPTG).
  10100..10121   +  protein_bind   CAP binding site: CAP binding activates transcription in the presence of cAMP. E. coli catabolite activator protein
  10136..10166   +  promoter       lac promoter: promoter for the E. coli lac operon
  10174..10190   +  protein_bind   lac operator: The lac repressor binds to the lac operator to inhibit transcription in E. coli. This inhibition can be relieved by adding lactose or isopropyl-β-D-thiogalactopyranoside (IPTG). lac repressor encoded by lacI
  10235..10253   +  promoter       T3 promoter: promoter for bacteriophage T3 RNA polymerase
>Addgene plasmid #143256 | TFORF1175 | addgene full sequence | sequence record 396130 | Addgene NGS Result
TTAATGTAGTCTTATGCAATACTCTTGTAGTCTTGCAACATGGTAACGATGAGTTAGCAACATGCCTTAC
AAGGAGAGAAAAAGCACCGTGCATGCCGATTGGTGGAAGTAAGGTGGTACGATCGTGCCTTATTAGGAAG
GCAACAGACGGGTCTGACATGGATTGGACGAACCACTGAATTGCCGCATTGCAGAGATATTGTATTTAAG
TGCCTAGCTCGATACATAAACGGGTCTCTCTGGTTAGACCAGATCTGAGCCTGGGAGCTCTCTGGCTAAC
TAGGGAACCCACTGCTTAAGCCTCAATAAAGCTTGCCTTGAGTGCTTCAAGTAGTGTGTGCCCGTCTGTT
GTGTGACTCTGGTAACTAGAGATCCCTCAGACCCTTTTAGTCAGTGTGGAAAATCTCTAGCAGTGGCGCC
CGAACAGGGACTTGAAAGCGAAAGGGAAACCAGAGGAGCTCTCTCGACGCAGGACTCGGCTTGCTGAAGC
GCGCACGGCAAGAGGCGAGGGGCGGCGACTGGTGAGTACGCCAAAAATTTTGACTAGCGGAGGCTAGAAG
GAGAGAGATGGGTGCGAGAGCGTCAGTATTAAGCGGGGGAGAATTAGATCGCGATGGGAAAAAATTCGGT
TAAGGCCAGGGGGAAAGAAAAAATATAAATTAAAACATATAGTATGGGCAAGCAGGGAGCTAGAACGATT
CGCAGTTAATCCTGGCCTGTTAGAAACATCAGAAGGCTGTAGACAAATACTGGGACAGCTACAACCATCC
CTTCAGACAGGATCAGAAGAACTTAGATCATTATATAATACAGTAGCAACCCTCTATTGTGTGCATCAAA
GGATAGAGATAAAAGACACCAAGGAAGCTTTAGACAAGATAGAGGAAGAGCAAAACAAAAGTAAGACCAC
CGCACAGCAAGCGGCCGCTGATCTTCAGACCTGGAGGAGGAGATATGAGGGACAATTGGAGAAGTGAATT
ATATAAATATAAAGTAGTAAAAATTGAACCATTAGGAGTAGCACCCACCAAGGCAAAGAGAAGAGTGGTG
CAGAGAGAAAAAAGAGCAGTGGGAATAGGAGCTTTGTTCCTTGGGTTCTTGGGAGCAGCAGGAAGCACTA
TGGGCGCAGCGTCAATGACGCTGACGGTACAGGCCAGACAATTATTGTCTGGTATAGTGCAGCAGCAGAA
CAATTTGCTGAGGGCTATTGAGGCGCAACAGCATCTGTTGCAACTCACAGTCTGGGGCATCAAGCAGCTC
CAGGCAAGAATCCTGGCTGTGGAAAGATACCTAAAGGATCAACAGCTCCTGGGGATTTGGGGTTGCTCTG
GAAAACTCATTTGCACCACTGCTGTGCCTTGGAATGCTAGTTGGAGTAATAAATCTCTGGAACAGATTTG
GAATCACACGACCTGGATGGAGTGGGACAGAGAAATTAACAATTACACAAGCTTAATACACTCCTTAATT
GAAGAATCGCAAAACCAGCAAGAAAAGAATGAACAAGAATTATTGGAATTAGATAAATGGGCAAGTTTGT
GGAATTGGTTTAACATAACAAATTGGCTGTGGTATATAAAATTATTCATAATGATAGTAGGAGGCTTGGT
AGGTTTAAGAATAGTTTTTGCTGTACTTTCTATAGTGAATAGAGTTAGGCAGGGATATTCACCATTATCG
TTTCAGACCCACCTCCCAACCCCGAGGGGACCCATGCATTGCATCTCAATTAGTCAGCAACCAGGTGTGG
AAAGTCCCCAGGCTCCCCAGCAGGCAGAAGTATGCAAAGCATGCGTCTCAATTAGTCAGCAACCATAGTC
CCGCCCCTAACTCCGCCCATCCCGCCCCTAACTCCGCCCAGTTCCGCCCATTCTCCGCCCCATGGCTGAC
TAATTTTTTTTATTTATGCAGAGGCCGAGGCCGCCTCGGCCTCTGAGCTATTCCAGAAGTAGTGAGGAGG
CTTTTTTGGAGGCCTAGGCTTTTGCAAAAAGCTTTCTAGAGGTACCACCGGAGCTTACCATGACCGAGTA
CAAGCCCACGGTGCGCCTCGCCACCCGCGACGACGTCCCCAGGGCCGTACGCACCCTCGCCGCCGCGTTC
GCCGACTACCCCGCCACGCGCCACACCGTCGATCCGGACCGCCACATCGAGCGGGTCACCGAGCTGCAAG
AACTCTTCCTCACGCGCGTCGGGCTCGACATCGGCAAGGTGTGGGTCGCGGACGACGGCGCCGCCGTGGC
GGTCTGGACCACGCCGGAGAGCGTCGAAGCGGGGGCGGTGTTCGCCGAGATCGGCCCGCGCATGGCCGAG
TTGAGCGGTTCCCGGCTGGCCGCGCAGCAACAGATGGAAGGCCTCCTGGCGCCGCACCGGCCCAAGGAGC
CCGCGTGGTTCCTGGCCACCGTCGGCGTCTCGCCCGACCACCAGGGCAAGGGTCTGGGCAGCGCCGTCGT
GCTCCCCGGAGTGGAGGCGGCCGAGCGCGCCGGGGTGCCCGCCTTCCTGGAGACCTCCGCGCCCCGCAAC
CTCCCCTTCTACGAGCGGCTCGGCTTCACCGTCACCGCCGACGTCGAGGTGCCCGAAGGACCGCGCACCT
GGTGCATGACCCGCAAGCCCGGTGCCAGTTAACGAATTCTAGATCTTGAGACAAATGGCAGTATTCATCC
ACAATTTTAAAAGAAAAGGGGGGATTGGGGGGTACAGTGCAGGGGAAAGAATAGTAGACATAATAGCAAC
AGACATACAAACTAAAGAATTACAAAAACAAATTACAAAAATTCAAAATTTTCGGGTTTATTACAGGGAC
AGCAGAGATCCACTTTGGCGCCGGCTCGAGGCCTGCAGGTGCAAAGATGGATAAAGTTTTAAACAGAGAG
GAATCTTTGCAGCTAATGGACCTTCTAGGTCTTGAAAGGAGTGGGAATTGGCTCCGGTGCCCGTCAGTGG
GCAGAGCGCACATCGCCCACAGTCCCCGAGAAGTTGGGGGGAGGGGTCGGCAATTGAACCGGTGCCTAGA
GAAGGTGGCGCGGGGTAAACTGGGAAAGTGATGTCGTGTACTGGCTCCGCCTTTTTCCCGAGGGTGGGGG
AGAACCGTATATAAGTGCAGTAGTCGCCGTGAACGTTCTTTTTCGCAACGGGTTTGCCGCCAGAACACAG
GTAAGTGCCGTGTGTGGTTCCCGCGGGCCTGGCCTCTTTACGGGTTATGGCCCTTGCGTGCCTTGAATTA
CTTCCACCTGGCTGCAGTACGTGATTCTTGATCCCGAGCTTCGGGTTGGAAGTGGGTGGGAGAGTTCGAG
GCCTTGCGCTTAAGGAGCCCCTTCGCCTCGTGCTTGAGTTGAGGCCTGGCCTGGGCGCTGGGGCCGCCGC
GTGCGAATCTGGTGGCACCTTCGCGCCTGTCTCGCTGCTTTCGATAAGTCTCTAGCCATTTAAAATTTTT
GATGACCTGCTGCGACGCTTTTTTTCTGGCAAGATAGTCTTGTAAATGCGGGCCAAGATCTGCACACTGG
TATTTCGGTTTTTGGGGCCGCGGGCGGCGACGGGGCCCGTGCGTCCCAGCGCACATGTTCGGCGAGGCGG
GGCCTGCGAGCGCGGCCACCGAGAATCGGACGGGGGTAGTCTCAAGCTGGCCGGCCTGCTCTGGTGCCTG
GCCTCGCGCCGCCGTGTATCGCCCCGCCCTGGGCGGCAAGGCTGGCCCGGTCGGCACCAGTTGCGTGAGC
GGAAAGATGGCCGCTTCCCGGCCCTGCTGCAGGGAGCTCAAAATGGAGGACGCGGCGCTCGGGAGAGCGG
GCGGGTGAGTCACCCACACAAAGGAAAAGGGCCTTTCCGTCCTCAGCCGTCGCTTCATGTGACTCCACGG
AGTACCGGGCGCCGTCCAGGCACCTCGATTAGTTCTCGAGCTTTTGGAGTACGTCGTCTTTAGGTTGGGG
GGAGGGGTTTTATGCGATGGAGTTTCCCCACACTGAGTGGGTGGAGACTGAAGTTAGGCCAGCTTGGCAC
TTGATGTAATTCTCCTTGGAATTTGCCCTTTTTGAGTTTGGATCTTGGTTCATTCTCAAGCCTCAGACAG
TGGTTCAAAGTTTTTTTCTTCCATTTCAGGTGTCGTGAGGCTAGCACCGCCACCATGGCCCATTTGATGA
TGTTCAGGGATGTGGCTGTAGATTTCTCTCAGGAGGAGTGGGAGTGCCTGGACCTGGAACAGAGGGATTT
ATATAGAGATGTGATGTTGGAGAACTACAGCAACATGGTCTCACTGGGTTTTTGCATTTATCAGCCAGAA
GCGTTCTCTTTATTGGAGAAAGGGAAAGAGCCCTGGAAGATTTTGAGGGATGAGACAAGAGGACCTTGCC
CAGACATGCAGTCGAGGTGTCAGACCAAGAAGTTATTACCAAAAAATGGCATTTTTGAGAGAGAAATAGC
CCAATTGGAAATAATGAGAATTTGTAAAAACCACAGCCTTGACTGTTTATGTTTTAGAGGTGACTGGGAA
GGCAACACTCAGTTTCAAACACTTCAAGATAATCAAGAGGAATGCTTCAAGCAGGTGATACGCACCTGTG
AAAAAAGGCCCACTTTTAACCAGCATACAGTGTTTAATCTACACCAGAGACTTAATACAGGAGACAAACT
GAATGAATTTAAAGAACTGGGGAAAGCCTTTATTTCTGGTTCAGATCATACTCAACATCAGTTAATTCAC
ACAAGTGAGAAATTCTGTGGAGATAAAGAATGTGGGAATACCTTTCTTCCTGATTCAGAAGTTATTCAAT
ATCAGACAGTTCACACTGTTAAGAAAACATATGAATGTAAAGAATGTGGGAAGTCTTTTAGTTTACGTTC
GAGTCTTACTGGTCATAAGAGAATTCATACCGGTGAGAAACCTTTTAAATGTAAGGATTGTGGGAAAGCC
TTTAGATTTCATTCACAACTTAGTGTCCATAAGCGAATTCATACTGGTGAGAAATCTTATGAATGTAAGG
AATGTGGGAAGGCCTTTAGTTGTGGCTCAGATCTTACTCGACATCAGAGAATTCATACTGGTGAAAAACC
CTATGAATGTAATGAATGTAGAAAGGCCTTTAGTCAGCGATCACATCTTATTAAACATCAGAGAATTCAC
ACTGGTGAAAAACCTTATGAATGTAAGGAGTGTGGGAAAGCTTTTACTCGTGGATCACACCTAACTCAGC
ATCAGAGAATTCATACTGGTGAGAAATCTCATGAGTGTAAGGAATGTGGAAAAGCCTTTATTCGTGGTTC
AAATCTTGCTCAACATCAGAATGTTCATGTTGGTAGGAAACCTTATAAATGTGAGAAATGTGGGAAAGCC
TATATTTGGAGCTCACACCTTGCTCGACATCAGCGAATTCATACTGGCAGGAAACCTTATGAATGTAAGC
AATGCGGGAAGACTTTTACTTGGGCTTCGTATCTTGCTCAACATGAGAAAATTCACAATGAGAGGAAATC
CTATGAATGTAAGGAATGTGGAAAGACCTTTCTTCATGGCTCAGAGTTTAATCGACATCAGAAAATTCAT
ACTGGTGAGAGAAACTATGAATGTAAGGAATGTGGAAAGACCTTTTTTCGTGGTTCAGAACTTAATCGAC
ACCAGAAAATTCATACTGGAAAGAGGCCATATGAATGTGAAGAATGTGGAAAAGCCTTTCTCTGGGGTTC
ACAACTTACTCGACATCAGAGAATGCATACTGGTGAGGAACCTTACGTATGTAAAGAATGTGGGAAATCT
TTTATCTGGGGTTCACAGCTTACACGACATAAGAAAATTCATACTGATGCAGAACCTTATGGATGCAAGA
AAAGTAGCCACATCTTTAGTCACCATTCATATTTTACTGAACAAAAAATTCATAATAGTGCAAATCTCTG
TGAATGGACAGACTATGGGAACACCTTTAGTCATGAGTCAAACTTTGCTCAACACCAGAATATTTACACT
TTTGAGAAATCCTATGAATTTAAAGATTTTGAGAAAGCATTTTCTTCAAGCTCTCACTTCATTTCACTCT
TGTAGTAATGAACTAGTCCGTAACTTGAAAGTATTTCGATTTCTTGGCTTTATATATCTTGTGGAAAGGA
CGACTTGTCCCGACGTAAACGACGGGCACGCGTTAAGTCGACAATCAACCTCTGGATTACAAAATTTGTG
AAAGATTGACTGGTATTCTTAACTATGTTGCTCCTTTTACGCTATGTGGATACGCTGCTTTAATGCCTTT
GTATCATGCTATTGCTTCCCGTATGGCTTTCATTTTCTCCTCCTTGTATAAATCCTGGTTGCTGTCTCTT
TATGAGGAGTTGTGGCCCGTTGTCAGGCAACGTGGCGTGGTGTGCACTGTGTTTGCTGACGCAACCCCCA
CTGGTTGGGGCATTGCCACCACCTGTCAGCTCCTTTCCGGGACTTTCGCTTTCCCCCTCCCTATTGCCAC
GGCGGAACTCATCGCCGCCTGCCTTGCCCGCTGCTGGACAGGGGCTCGGCTGTTGGGCACTGACAATTCC
GTGGTGTTGTCGGGGAAATCATCGTCCTTTCCTTGGCTGCTCGCCTGTGTTGCCACCTGGATTCTGCGCG
GGACGTCCTTCTGCTACGTCCCTTCGGCCCTCAATCCAGCGGACCTTCCTTCCCGCGGCCTGCTGCCGGC
TCTGCGGCCTCTTCCGCGTCTTCGCCTTCGCCCTCAGACGAGTCGGATCTCCCTTTGGGCCGCCTCCCCG
CGTCGACTTTAAGACCAATGACTTACAAGGCAGCTGTAGATCTTAGCCACTTTTTAAAAGAAAAGGGGGG
ACTGGAAGGGCTAATTCACTCCCAACGAAGACAAGATCTGCTTTTTGCTTGTACTGGGTCTCTCTGGTTA
GACCAGATCTGAGCCTGGGAGCTCTCTGGCTAACTAGGGAACCCACTGCTTAAGCCTCAATAAAGCTTGC
CTTGAGTGCTTCAAGTAGTGTGTGCCCGTCTGTTGTGTGACTCTGGTAACTAGAGATCCCTCAGACCCTT
TTAGTCAGTGTGGAAAATCTCTAGCAGTACGTATAGTAGTTCATGTCATCTTATTATTCAGTATTTATAA
CTTGCAAAGAAATGAATATCAGAGAGTGAGAGGAACTTGTTTATTGCAGCTTATAATGGTTACAAATAAA
GCAATAGCATCACAAATTTCACAAATAAAGCATTTTTTTCACTGCATTCTAGTTGTGGTTTGTCCAAACT
CATCAATGTATCTTATCATGTCTGGCTCTAGCTATCCCGCCCCTAACTCCGCCCATCCCGCCCCTAACTC
CGCCCAGTTCCGCCCATTCTCCGCCCCATGGCTGACTAATTTTTTTTATTTATGCAGAGGCCGAGGCCGC
CTCGGCCTCTGAGCTATTCCAGAAGTAGTGAGGAGGCTTTTTTGGAGGCCTAGGGACGTACCCAATTCGC
CCTATAGTGAGTCGTATTACGCGCGCTCACTGGCCGTCGTTTTACAACGTCGTGACTGGGAAAACCCTGG
CGTTACCCAACTTAATCGCCTTGCAGCACATCCCCCTTTCGCCAGCTGGCGTAATAGCGAAGAGGCCCGC
ACCGATCGCCCTTCCCAACAGTTGCGCAGCCTGAATGGCGAATGGG
[124 nt withheld, positions 7607-7730]
C
[91 nt withheld, positions 7732-7822]
A
[49 nt withheld, positions 7824-7872]
CCTTTGACGTTGGAGTCCACGTTCTTT
[37 nt withheld, positions 7900-7936]
ACCCTATCTCGGTCTATTCTTTTGATTTATAAGGGATTTTGCCGATTTCGGCCTATTGGTTAAAAAATGA
GCTGATTTAACAAAAATTTAACGCGAATTTTAACAAAATATTAACGCTTACAATTTAGGTGGCACTTTTC
GGGGAAATGTGCGCGGAACCCCTATTTGTTTATTTTTCTAAATACATTCAAATATGTATCCGCTCATGAG
ACAATAACCCTGATAAATGCTTCAATAATATTGAAAAAGGAAGAGTATGAGTATTCAACATTTCCGTGTC
GCCCTTATTCCCTTTTTTGCGGCATTTTGCCTTCCTGTTTTTGCTCACCCAGAAACGCTGGTGAAAGTAA
AAGATGCTGAAGATCAGTTGGGTGCACGAGTGGGTTACATCGAACTGGATCTCAACAGCGGTAAGATCCT
TGAGAGTTTTCGCCCCGAAGAACGTTTTCCAATGATGAGCACTTTTAAAGTTCTGCTATGTGGCGCGGTA
TTATCCCGTATTGACGCCGGGCAAGAGCAACTCGGTCGCCGCATACACTATTCTCAGAATGACTTGGTTG
AGTACTCACCAGTCACAGAAAAGCATCTTACGGATGGCATGACAGTAAGAGAATTATGCAGTGCTGCCAT
AACCATGAGTGATAACACTGCGGCCAACTTACTTCTGACAACGATCGGAGGACCGAAGGAGCTAACCGCT
TTTTTGCACAACATGGGGGATCATGTAACTCGCCTTGATCGTTGGGAACCGGAGCTGAATGAAGCCATAC
CAAACGACGAGCGTGACACCACGATGCCTGTAGCAATGGCAACAACGTTGCGCAAACTATTAACTGGCGA
ACTACTTACTCTAGCTTCCCGGCAACAATTAATAGACTGGATGGAGGCGGATAAAGTTGCAGGACCACTT
CTGCGCTCGGCCCTTCCGGCTGGCTGGTTTATTGCTGATAAATCTGGAGCCGGTGAGCGTGGGTCTCGCG
GTATCATTGCAGCACTGGGGCCAGATGGTAAGCCCTCCCGTATCGTAGTTATCTACACGACGGGGAGTCA
GGCAACTATGGATGAACGAAATAGACAGATCGCTGAGATAGGTGCCTCACTGATTAAGCATTGGTAACTG
TCAGACCAAGTTTACTCATATATACTTTAGATTGATTTAAAACTTCATTTTTAATTTAAAAGGATCTAGG
TGAAGATCCTTTTTGATAATCTCATGACCAAAATCCCTTAACGTGAGTTTTCGTTCCACTGAGCGTCAGA
CCCCGTAGAAAAGATCAAAGGATCTTCTTGAGATCCTTTTTTTCTGCGCGTAATCTGCTGCTTGCAAACA
AAAAAACCACCGCTACCAGCGGTGGTTTGTTTGCCGGATCAAGAGCTACCAACTCTTTTTCCGAAGGTAA
CTGGCTTCAGCAGAGCGCAGATACCAAATACTGTTCTTCTAGTGTAGCCGTAGTTAGGCCACCACTTCAA
GAACTCTGTAGCACCGCCTACATACCTCGCTCTGCTAATCCTGTTACCAGTGGCTGCTGCCAGTGGCGAT
AAGTCGTGTCTTACCGGGTTGGACTCAAGACGATAGTTACCGGATAAGGCGCAGCGGTCGGGCTGAACGG
GGGGTTCGTGCACACAGCCCAGCTTGGAGCGAACGACCTACACCGAACTGAGATACCTACAGCGTGAGCT
ATGAGAAAGCGCCACGCTTCCCGAAGGGAGAAAGGCGGACAGGTATCCGGTAAGCGGCAGGGTCGGAACA
GGAGAGCGCACGAGGGAGCTTCCAGGGGGAAACGCCTGGTATCTTTATAGTCCTGTCGGGTTTCGCCACC
TCTGACTTGAGCGTCGATTTTTGTGATGCTCGTCAGGGGGGCGGAGCCTATGGAAAAACGCCAGCAACGC
GGCCTTTTTACGGTTCCTGGCCTTTTGCTGGCCTTTTGCTCACATGTTCTTTCCTGCGTTATCCCCTGAT
TCTGTGGATAACCGTATTACCGCCTTTGAGTGAGCTGATACCGCTCGCCGCAGCCGAACGACCGAGCGCA
GCGAGTCAGTGAGCGAGGAAGCGGAAGAGCGCCCAATACGCAAACCGCCTCTCCCCGCGCGTTGGCCGAT
TCATTAATGCAGCTGGCACGACAGGTTTCCCGACTGGAAAGCGGGCAGTGAGCGCAACGCAATTAATGTG
AGTTAGCTCACTCATTAGGCACCCCAGGCTTTACACTTTATGCTTCCGGCTCGTATGTTGTGTGGAATTG
TGAGCGGATAACAATTTCACACAGGAAACAGCTATGACCATGATTACGCCAAGCGCGCAATTAACCCTCA
CTAAAGGGAACAAAAGCTGGAGCTGCAAGC
