>Addgene plasmid #143256 | TFORF1175 | depositor partial sequence | sequence record 281906 | Insert
ACCGCCACCATGGCCCATTTGATGATGTTCAGGGATGTGGCTGTAGATTTCTCTCAGGAGGAGTGGGAGT
GCCTGGACCTGGAACAGAGGGATTTATATAGAGATGTGATGTTGGAGAACTACAGCAACATGGTCTCACT
GGGTTTTTGCATTTATCAGCCAGAAGCGTTCTCTTTATTGGAGAAAGGGAAAGAGCCCTGGAAGATTTTG
AGGGATGAGACAAGAGGACCTTGCCCAGACATGCAGTCGAGGTGTCAGACCAAGAAGTTATTACCAAAAA
ATGGCATTTTTGAGAGAGAAATAGCCCAATTGGAAATAATGAGAATTTGTAAAAACCACAGCCTTGACTG
TTTATGTTTTAGAGGTGACTGGGAAGGCAACACTCAGTTTCAAACACTTCAAGATAATCAAGAGGAATGC
TTCAAGCAGGTGATACGCACCTGTGAAAAAAGGCCCACTTTTAACCAGCATACAGTGTTTAATCTACACC
AGAGACTTAATACAGGAGACAAACTGAATGAATTTAAAGAACTGGGGAAAGCCTTTATTTCTGGTTCAGA
TCATACTCAACATCAGTTAATTCACACAAGTGAGAAATTCTGTGGAGATAAAGAATGTGGGAATACCTTT
CTTCCTGATTCAGAAGTTATTCAATATCAGACAGTTCACACTGTTAAGAAAACATATGAATGTAAAGAAT
GTGGGAAGTCTTTTAGTTTACGTTCGAGTCTTACTGGTCATAAGAGAATTCATACCGGTGAGAAACCTTT
TAAATGTAAGGATTGTGGGAAAGCCTTTAGATTTCATTCACAACTTAGTGTCCATAAGCGAATTCATACT
GGTGAGAAATCTTATGAATGTAAGGAATGTGGGAAGGCCTTTAGTTGTGGCTCAGATCTTACTCGACATC
AGAGAATTCATACTGGTGAAAAACCCTATGAATGTAATGAATGTAGAAAGGCCTTTAGTCAGCGATCACA
TCTTATTAAACATCAGAGAATTCACACTGGTGAAAAACCTTATGAATGTAAGGAGTGTGGGAAAGCTTTT
ACTCGTGGATCACACCTAACTCAGCATCAGAGAATTCATACTGGTGAGAAATCTCATGAGTGTAAGGAAT
GTGGAAAAGCCTTTATTCGTGGTTCAAATCTTGCTCAACATCAGAATGTTCATGTTGGTAGGAAACCTTA
TAAATGTGAGAAATGTGGGAAAGCCTATATTTGGAGCTCACACCTTGCTCGACATCAGCGAATTCATACT
GGCAGGAAACCTTATGAATGTAAGCAATGCGGGAAGACTTTTACTTGGGCTTCGTATCTTGCTCAACATG
AGAAAATTCACAATGAGAGGAAATCCTATGAATGTAAGGAATGTGGAAAGACCTTTCTTCATGGCTCAGA
GTTTAATCGACATCAGAAAATTCATACTGGTGAGAGAAACTATGAATGTAAGGAATGTGGAAAGACCTTT
TTTCGTGGTTCAGAACTTAATCGACACCAGAAAATTCATACTGGAAAGAGGCCATATGAATGTGAAGAAT
GTGGAAAAGCCTTTCTCTGGGGTTCACAACTTACTCGACATCAGAGAATGCATACTGGTGAGGAACCTTA
CGTATGTAAAGAATGTGGGAAATCTTTTATCTGGGGTTCACAGCTTACACGACATAAGAAAATTCATACT
GATGCAGAACCTTATGGATGCAAGAAAAGTAGCCACATCTTTAGTCACCATTCATATTTTACTGAACAAA
AAATTCATAATAGTGCAAATCTCTGTGAATGGACAGACTATGGGAACACCTTTAGTCATGAGTCAAACTT
TGCTCAACACCAGAATATTTACACTTTTGAGAAATCCTATGAATTTAAAGATTTTGAGAAAGCATTTTCT
TCAAGCTCTCACTTCATTTCACTCTTGTAGTAATGAACTAGTCCGTAACTTGAAAGTATTTCGATTTCTT
GGCTTTATATATCTTGTGGAAAGGACGACTTGTCCCGACGTAAACGACGGGC
