>Addgene plasmid #143256 | TFORF1175 | depositor partial sequence | sequence record 281907 | Barcode
CTTGTCCCGACGTAAACGACGGGC
